Addgene plasmid #36885: pCA-G-intron-T
Depositing lab: Liqun Luo. Depositing organization: Stanford University. Publication: Extensions of MADM (Mosaic Analysis with Double Markers) in Mice. Tasic B, Miyamichi K, Hippenmeyer S, Dani VS, Zeng H, Joo W, Zong H, Chen-Tsai Y, Luo L. PLoS One. 2012;7(3):e33332. Epub 2012 Mar 27. 10.1371/journal.pone.0033332 PubMed 22479386.
Backbone
  Vector backbone: pBluescript SK(+)
  Backbone manufacturer: Stratagene
  Backbone size w/o insert (bp): 3000
  Total vector size (bp): 6969
  Vector type: Mammalian Expression
Growth in bacteria
  Bacterial resistance: Ampicillin, 100 μg/mL
  Growth temperature: 37°C
  Growth strain: DH5alpha
  Copy number: High Copy
Gene/Insert 1
  Gene/Insert name: GFP (alt name: mut4EGFP)
  Mutation: deleted nucleotides after nucleotide 274
  Promoter: CAG (chicken beta actin promoter and CMV enhancer)
  Cloning method: Unknown
  Sequencing primers: 5′ see sequence; 3′ see sequence
Gene/Insert 2
  Gene/Insert name: tdTomato-3Myc (alt name: tdT-3Myc)
  Mutation: removed start codon
  Promoter: CAG (chicken beta actin promoter and CMV enhancer)
  Tag / fusion protein: 3 Myc tags (C terminal on insert)
  Cloning method: Unknown
  Sequencing primers: 5′ see sequence; 3′ T3
Gene/Insert 3
  Gene/Insert name: beta-globin intron
  Mutation: insertion of a loxP site
  Promoter: CAG (chicken beta actin promoter and CMV enhancer)
  Cloning method: Unknown
  Sequencing primers: 5′ see sequence; 3′ see sequence
Resource information
  A portion of this plasmid was derived from a plasmid made by: R. Tsien
Terms and licenses: Academic/Nonprofit Terms; Industry Terms: Not Available to Industry
How to cite: pCA-G-intron-T was a gift from Liqun Luo (Addgene plasmid # 36885 ; http://n2t.net/addgene:36885 ; RRID:Addgene_36885)
