[The description below was written by a language model from this plasmid's Addgene catalogue record and pLannotate feature annotations shown in this document.]
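Description:
pCA-G-intron-T is a 6,969 bp mammalian expression plasmid built on the pBluescript SK(+) backbone. It is propagated in E. coli at high copy from the ColE1/pUC-type origin and selected with ampicillin through the β-lactamase gene. The backbone also retains the f1 phage origin, remnants of the lacZα/lac promoter region, and T7 and T3 promoters flanking the insert.

The payload is a single transcription unit driven by the CAG promoter, annotated as the CMV immediate-early enhancer, the chicken β-actin promoter and its chimeric intron. Downstream lies an N-terminal portion of GFP (mut4EGFP truncated after nucleotide 274). The automated annotation labels this fragment as a BFPsol fragment, reflecting the shared Aequorea origin. It is followed by a β-globin intron carrying an inserted loxP site, and then by a tdTomato coding sequence lacking its own start codon and fused at its C terminus to three Myc tags. The Myc tags are listed in the catalogue but not called in the feature table. An SV40 polyadenylation signal terminates the unit.

This arrangement is a chimeric split-marker cassette of the kind used in MADM (Mosaic Analysis with Double Markers), the subject of the associated publication. The loxP site sits within an intron between the front part of one fluorescent protein and sequence from another, so Cre-mediated recombination with a reciprocal cassette can exchange the downstream halves, and splicing then removes the loxP-containing intron. The record does not state the exact use of this plasmid. Its design suggests a plasmid version or precursor of a MADM "GT"-type cassette for testing or building such alleles in mice.
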