Features (pLannotate 1.2.2; 23 found; start..end, strand, type, name):
     33..461     -  rep_origin     f1 ori (sequence partly withheld): f1 bacteriophage origin of replication; arrow indicates direction of (+) strand synthesis
    466..623     -  CDS            lacZα (fragment): LacZα fragment of β-galactosidase; lacZ fragment
    626..644     +  promoter       T7 promoter: promoter for bacteriophage T7 RNA polymerase
    653..694     -  misc_feature   MCS (fragment): pBluescript multiple cloning site
    791..1094    +  enhancer       CMV enhancer: human cytomegalovirus immediate early enhancer
   1096..1373    +  promoter       chicken β-actin promoter: No description available
   1375..2392    +  intron         chimeric intron: chimera between introns from chicken β-actin and rabbit β-globin
   2453..2471    +  misc_feature   MCS (fragment): multiple cloning site
   2485..2787    +  CDS            BFPsol (fragment): BFPsol is a fluorescent protein published in 2006, derived from Aequorea victoria.
   2776..2809    +  protein_bind   loxP: Cre-mediated recombination occurs in the 8-bp core sequence (GCATACAT). Cre recombinase
   2810..2889    +  intron         chimeric intron (fragment): chimera between introns from human β-globin and immunoglobulin heavy chain genes
   2929..4353    +  CDS            tdTomato: tdTomato is a basic (constitutively fluorescent) orange fluorescent protein published in 2004, derived from Discosoma sp.. It is reported to be a somewhat slowly-maturing tandem dimer with low acid sensitivity.
   4488..4572    +  CDS            large T antigen (fragment): large T antigen from SV40 (simian virus 40)
   4595..4716    +  polyA_signal   SV40 poly(A) signal: SV40 polyadenylation signal
   4736..4771    -  misc_feature   MCS (fragment): pBluescript multiple cloning site
   4784..4802    -  promoter       T3 promoter: promoter for bacteriophage T3 RNA polymerase
   4847..4863    -  protein_bind   lac operator: The lac repressor binds to the lac operator to inhibit transcription in E. coli. This inhibition can be relieved by adding lactose or isopropyl-β-D-thiogalactopyranoside (IPTG). lac repressor encoded by lacI
   4871..4901    -  promoter       lac promoter: promoter for the E. coli lac operon
   4916..4937    -  protein_bind   CAP binding site: CAP binding activates transcription in the presence of cAMP. E. coli catabolite activator protein
   4950..5042    -  CDS            lacI (fragment): lac repressor; lacI; The lac repressor binds to the lac operator to inhibit transcription in E. coli. This inhibition can be relieved by adding lactose or isopropyl-β-D-thiogalactopyranoside (IPTG).
   5225..5813    -  rep_origin     ori: high-copy-number ColE1/pMB1/pBR322/pUC origin of replication
   5984..6844    -  CDS            AmpR: β-lactamase; bla; confers resistance to ampicillin, carbenicillin, and related antibiotics
   6845..6949    -  promoter       AmpR promoter: bla
>Addgene plasmid #36885 | pCA-G-intron-T | depositor full sequence | sequence record 46139 | pCA-G-intron-T sequence 6969 bps
CACCTAAATTGTAAGCGTTAATATTTTGTTAAAATTCGCGTTAAATTTTTGTTAAATCAGCTCATTTTTT
AACCAATAGGCCGAAATCGGCAAAATCCCTTATAAATCAAAAGAATAGACCGAGATAGGGT
[37 nt withheld, positions 132-168]
AAAGAACGTGGACTCCAACGTCAAAGG
[49 nt withheld, positions 196-244]
T
[91 nt withheld, positions 246-336]
G
[124 nt withheld, positions 338-461]
CCCATTCGCCATTCAGGCTGCGCAACTGTTGGGAAGGGCGATCGGTGCGGGCCTCTTCGCTATTACGCCA
GCTGGCGAAAGGGGGATGTGCTGCAAGGCGATTAAGTTGGGTAACGCCAGGGTTTTCCCAGTCACGACGT
TGTAAAACGACGGCCAGTGAATTGTAATACGACTCACTATAGGGCGAATTGGGTACCGGGCCCCCCCTCG
AGGTCGACGGTATCGATAAGCTTCCCTTAATTAACCGTTTAAACAATTCTGCAGGAATCTAGTTATTAAT
AGTAATCAATTACGGGGTCATTAGTTCATAGCCCATATATGGAGTTCCGCGTTACATAACTTACGGTAAA
TGGCCCGCCTGGCTGACCGCCCAACGACCCCCGCCCATTGACGTCAATAATGACGTATGTTCCCATAGTA
ACGCCAATAGGGACTTTCCATTGACGTCAATGGGTGGAGTATTTACGGTAAACTGCCCACTTGGCAGTAC
ATCAAGTGTATCATATGCCAAGTACGCCCCCTATTGACGTCAATGACGGTAAATGGCCCGCCTGGCATTA
TGCCCAGTACATGACCTTATGGGACTTTCCTACTTGGCAGTACATCTACGTATTAGTCATCGCTATTACC
ATGGTCGAGGTGAGCCCCACGTTCTGCTTCACTCTCCCCATCTCCCCCCCCTCCCCACCCCCAATTTTGT
ATTTATTTATTTTTTAATTATTTTGTGCAGCGATGGGGGCGGGGGGGGGGGGGGGGCGCGCGCCAGGCGG
GGCGGGGCGGGGCGAGGGGCGGGGCGGGGCGAGGCGGAGAGGTGCGGCGGCAGCCAATCAGAGCGGCGCG
CTCCGAAAGTTTCCTTTTATGGCGAGGCGGCGGCGGCGGCGGCCCTATAAAAAGCGAAGCGCGCGGCGGG
CGGGGAGTCGCTGCGACGCTGCCTTCGCCCCGTGCCCCGCTCCGCCGCCGCCTCGCGCCGCCCGCCCCGG
CTCTGACTGACCGCGTTACTCCCACAGGTGAGCGGGCGGGACGGCCCTTCTCCTCCGGGCTGTAATTAGC
GCTTGGTTTAATGACGGCTTGTTTCTTTTCTGTGGCTGCGTGAAAGCCTTGAGGGGCTCCGGGAGGGCCC
TTTGTGCGGGGGGAGCGGCTCGGGGGGTGCGTGCGTGTGTGTGTGCGTGGGGAGCGCCGCGTGCGGCTCC
GCGCTGCCCGGCGGCTGTGAGCGCTGCGGGCGCGGCGCGGGGCTTTGTGCGCTCCGCAGTGTGCGCGAGG
GGAGCGCGGCCGGGGGCGGTGCCCCGCGGTGCGGGGGGGGCTGCGAGGGGAACAAAGGCTGCGTGCGGGG
TGTGTGCGTGGGGGGGTGAGCAGGGGGTGTGGGCGCGTCGGTCGGGCTGCAACCCCCCCTGCACCCCCCT
CCCCGAGTTGCTGAGCACGGCCCGGCTTCGGGTGCGGGGCTCCGTACGGGGCGTGGCGCGGGGCTCGCCG
TGCCGGGCGGGGGGTGGCGGCAGGTGGGGGTGCCGGGCGGGGCGGGGCCGCCTCGGGCCGGGGAGGGCTC
GGGGGAGGGGCGCGGCGGCCCCCGGAGCGCCGGCGGCTGTCGAGGCGCGGCGAGCCGCAGCCATTGCCTT
TTATGGTAATCGTGCGAGAGGGCGCAGGGACTTCCTTTGTCCCAAATCTGTGCGGAGCCGAAATCTGGGA
GGCGCCGCCGCACCCCCTCTAGCGGGCGCGGGGCGAAGCGGTGCGGCGCCGGCAGGAAGGAAATGGGCGG
GGAGGGCCTTCGTGCGTCGCCGCGCCGCCGTCCCCTTCTCCCTCTCCAGCCTCGGGGCTGTCCGCGGGGG
GACGGCTGCCTTCGGGGGGGACGGGGCAGGGCGGGGTTCGGCTTCTGGCGTGTGACCGGCGGCTCTAGAG
CCTCTGCTAACCATGTTCATGCCTTCTTCTTTTTCCTACAGCTCCTGGGCAACGTGCTGGTTATTGTGCT
GTCTCATCATTTTGGCAAAGAATTGATTTGATACCGCGGGCCCGGGATCCGATATCCGCCACCATGGTGA
GCAAGGGCGAGGAGCTGTTCACCGGGGTGGTGCCCATCCTGGTCGAGCTGGACGGCGACGTAAACGGCCA
CAAGTTCAGCGTGTCCGGCGAGGGCGAGGGCGATGCCACCTACGGCAAGCTGACCCTGAAGTTCATCTGC
ACCACCGGCAAGCTGCCCGTGCCCTGGCCCACCCTCGTGACCACCCTGACCTACGGCGTGCAGTGCTTCA
GCCGCTACCCCGACCACATGAAGCAGCACGACTTCTTCAAGTCCGCCATGCCCGAAGGTTGGTATCAAAG
ATCTATAACTTCGTATAGCATACATTATACGAAGTTATGGTTACAAGACAGGTTTAAGGAGACCAATAGA
AACTGGGCATGTGGAGACAGAGAAGACTCTTGGGTTTCTGATAGGCACTGACTCTCTCTGCCTATTGGTC
TATTTTCCCACCCTTAGGTGAGTAAGGGCGAGGAGGTCATCAAAGAGTTCATGCGCTTCAAGGTGCGCAT
GGAGGGCTCCATGAACGGCCACGAGTTCGAGATCGAGGGCGAGGGCGAGGGCCGCCCCTACGAGGGCACC
CAGACCGCCAAGCTGAAGGTGACCAAGGGCGGCCCCCTGCCCTTCGCCTGGGACATCCTGTCCCCCCAGT
TCATGTACGGCTCCAAGGCGTACGTGAAGCACCCCGCCGACATCCCCGATTACAAGAAGCTGTCCTTCCC
CGAGGGCTTCAAGTGGGAGCGCGTGATGAACTTCGAGGACGGCGGTCTGGTGACCGTGACCCAGGACTCC
TCCCTGCAGGACGGCACGCTGATCTACAAGGTGAAGATGCGCGGCACCAACTTCCCCCCCGACGGCCCCG
TAATGCAGAAGAAGACCATGGGCTGGGAGGCCTCCACCGAGCGCCTGTACCCCCGCGACGGCGTGCTGAA
GGGCGAGATCCACCAGGCCCTGAAGCTGAAGGACGGCGGCCACTACCTGGTGGAGTTCAAGACCATCTAC
ATGGCCAAGAAGCCCGTGCAACTGCCCGGCTACTACTACGTGGACACCAAGCTGGACATCACCTCCCACA
ACGAGGACTACACCATCGTGGAACAGTACGAGCGCTCCGAGGGCCGCCACCACCTGTTCCTGGGGCATGG
CACCGGCAGCACCGGCAGCGGCAGCTCCGGCACCGCCTCCTCCGAGGACAACAACATGGCCGTCATCAAA
GAGTTCATGCGCTTCAAGGTGCGCATGGAGGGCTCCATGAACGGCCACGAGTTCGAGATCGAGGGCGAGG
GCGAGGGCCGCCCCTACGAGGGCACCCAGACCGCCAAGCTGAAGGTGACCAAGGGCGGCCCCCTGCCCTT
CGCCTGGGACATCCTGTCCCCCCAGTTCATGTACGGCTCCAAGGCGTACGTGAAGCACCCCGCCGACATC
CCCGATTACAAGAAGCTGTCCTTCCCCGAGGGCTTCAAGTGGGAGCGCGTGATGAACTTCGAGGACGGCG
GTCTGGTGACCGTGACCCAGGACTCCTCCCTGCAGGACGGCACGCTGATCTACAAGGTGAAGATGCGCGG
CACCAACTTCCCCCCCGACGGCCCCGTAATGCAGAAGAAGACCATGGGCTGGGAGGCCTCCACCGAGCGC
CTGTACCCCCGCGACGGCGTGCTGAAGGGCGAGATCCACCAGGCCCTGAAGCTGAAGGACGGCGGCCGCT
ACCTGGTGGAGTTCAAGACCATCTACATGGCCAAGAAGCCCGTGCAACTGCCCGGCTACTACTACGTGGA
CACCAAGCTGGACATCACCTCCCACAACGAGGACTACACCATCGTGGAACAGTACGAGCGCTCCGAGGGC
CGCCACCACCTGTTCCTGTACGGCATGGACGAGCTGTACAAGAGATCCTTAGAGCAGAAACTCATTAGCG
AGGAGGACCTGAACAGCGAACAGAAACTCATTTCCGAAGAGGATCTCAACTCCGAGCAGAAGCTGATCAG
CGAGGAGGACCTGAGATCCTGAGAATTCTAGATAACTGATCATAATCAGCCATACCACATTTGTAGAGGT
TTTACTTGCTTTAAAAAACCTCCCACACCTCCCCCTGAACCTGAAACATAAAATGAATGCAATTGTTGTT
GTTAACTTGTTTATTGCAGCTTATAATGGTTACAAATAAAGCAATAGCATCACAAATTTCACAAATAAAG
CATTTTTTTCACTGCATTCTAGTTGTGGTTTGTCCAAACTCATCAATGTATCTTATTTAAATTGGGCGCG
CCCAACTAGTTCTAGAGCGGCCGCCACCGCGGTGGAGCTCCAGCTTTTGTTCCCTTTAGTGAGGGTTAAT
TTCGAGCTTGGCGTAATCATGGTCATAGCTGTTTCCTGTGTGAAATTGTTATCCGCTCACAATTCCACAC
AACATACGAGCCGGAAGCATAAAGTGTAAAGCCTGGGGTGCCTAATGAGTGAGCTAACTCACATTAATTG
CGTTGCGCTCACTGCCCGCTTTCCAGTCGGGAAACCTGTCGTGCCAGCTGCATTAATGAATCGGCCAACG
CGCGGGGAGAGGCGGTTTGCGTATTGGGCGCTCTTCCGCTTCCTCGCTCACTGACTCGCTGCGCTCGGTC
GTTCGGCTGCGGCGAGCGGTATCAGCTCACTCAAAGGCGGTAATACGGTTATCCACAGAATCAGGGGATA
ACGCAGGAAAGAACATGTGAGCAAAAGGCCAGCAAAAGGCCAGGAACCGTAAAAAGGCCGCGTTGCTGGC
GTTTTTCCATAGGCTCCGCCCCCCTGACGAGCATCACAAAAATCGACGCTCAAGTCAGAGGTGGCGAAAC
CCGACAGGACTATAAAGATACCAGGCGTTTCCCCCTGGAAGCTCCCTCGTGCGCTCTCCTGTTCCGACCC
TGCCGCTTACCGGATACCTGTCCGCCTTTCTCCCTTCGGGAAGCGTGGCGCTTTCTCATAGCTCACGCTG
TAGGTATCTCAGTTCGGTGTAGGTCGTTCGCTCCAAGCTGGGCTGTGTGCACGAACCCCCCGTTCAGCCC
GACCGCTGCGCCTTATCCGGTAACTATCGTCTTGAGTCCAACCCGGTAAGACACGACTTATCGCCACTGG
CAGCAGCCACTGGTAACAGGATTAGCAGAGCGAGGTATGTAGGCGGTGCTACAGAGTTCTTGAAGTGGTG
GCCTAACTACGGCTACACTAGAAGGACAGTATTTGGTATCTGCGCTCTGCTGAAGCCAGTTACCTTCGGA
AAAAGAGTTGGTAGCTCTTGATCCGGCAAACAAACCACCGCTGGTAGCGGTGGTTTTTTTGTTTGCAAGC
AGCAGATTACGCGCAGAAAAAAAGGATCTCAAGAAGATCCTTTGATCTTTTCTACGGGGTCTGACGCTCA
GTGGAACGAAAACTCACGTTAAGGGATTTTGGTCATGAGATTATCAAAAAGGATCTTCACCTAGATCCTT
TTAAATTAAAAATGAAGTTTTAAATCAATCTAAAGTATATATGAGTAAACTTGGTCTGACAGTTACCAAT
GCTTAATCAGTGAGGCACCTATCTCAGCGATCTGTCTATTTCGTTCATCCATAGTTGCCTGACTCCCCGT
CGTGTAGATAACTACGATACGGGAGGGCTTACCATCTGGCCCCAGTGCTGCAATGATACCGCGAGACCCA
CGCTCACCGGCTCCAGATTTATCAGCAATAAACCAGCCAGCCGGAAGGGCCGAGCGCAGAAGTGGTCCTG
CAACTTTATCCGCCTCCATCCAGTCTATTAATTGTTGCCGGGAAGCTAGAGTAAGTAGTTCGCCAGTTAA
TAGTTTGCGCAACGTTGTTGCCATTGCTACAGGCATCGTGGTGTCACGCTCGTCGTTTGGTATGGCTTCA
TTCAGCTCCGGTTCCCAACGATCAAGGCGAGTTACATGATCCCCCATGTTGTGCAAAAAAGCGGTTAGCT
CCTTCGGTCCTCCGATCGTTGTCAGAAGTAAGTTGGCCGCAGTGTTATCACTCATGGTTATGGCAGCACT
GCATAATTCTCTTACTGTCATGCCATCCGTAAGATGCTTTTCTGTGACTGGTGAGTACTCAACCAAGTCA
TTCTGAGAATAGTGTATGCGGCGACCGAGTTGCTCTTGCCCGGCGTCAATACGGGATAATACCGCGCCAC
ATAGCAGAACTTTAAAAGTGCTCATCATTGGAAAACGTTCTTCGGGGCGAAAACTCTCAAGGATCTTACC
GCTGTTGAGATCCAGTTCGATGTAACCCACTCGTGCACCCAACTGATCTTCAGCATCTTTTACTTTCACC
AGCGTTTCTGGGTGAGCAAAAACAGGAAGGCAAAATGCCGCAAAAAAGGGAATAAGGGCGACACGGAAAT
GTTGAATACTCATACTCTTCCTTTTTCAATATTATTGAAGCATTTATCAGGGTTATTGTCTCATGAGCGG
ATACATATTTGAATGTATTTAGAAAAATAAACAAATAGGGGTTCCGCGCACATTTCCCCGAAAAGTGC
