>Addgene plasmid #36885 | pCA-G-intron-T | addgene partial sequence | sequence record 49856 | pCAG-F 5'-GCAACGTGCTGGTTATTGTG-3'
TTTAATTCAAGTCCGCCATGCCCGAAGGTTGGTATCAAAGATCTGGATCTATAACTTCGTATAGCATACA
TTATACGAAGTTATGGTTACAAGACAGGTTTAAGGAGACCAATAGAAACTGGGCATGTGGAGACAGAGAA
GACTCTTGGGTTTCTGATAGGCACTGACTCTCTCTGCCTATTGGTCTATTTTCCCACCCTTAGGTGAGTA
AGGGCGAGGAGGTCATCAAAGAGTTCATGCGCTTCAAGGTGCGCATGGAGGGCTCCATGAACGGCCACGA
GTTCGAGATCGAGGGCGAGGGCGAGGGCCGCCCCTACGAGGGCACCCAGACCGCCAAGCTGAAGGTGACC
AAGGGCGGCCCCCTGCCCTTCGCCTGGGACATCCTGTCCCCCCAGTTCATGTACGGCTCCAAGGCGTACG
TGAAGCACCCCGCCGACATCCCCGATTACAAGAAGCTGTCCTTCCCCGAGGGCTTCAAGTGGGAGCGCGT
GATGAACTTCGAGGACGGCG
