>Addgene plasmid #36885 | pCA-G-intron-T | addgene partial sequence | sequence record 49882 | SV40pA-R 5'-GAAATTTGTGATGCTATTGC-3'
AAGTTAACAACAACAATTGCATTCATTTTATGTTTCAGGTTCAGGGGGAGGTGTGGGAGGTTTTTTAAAG
CAAGTAAAACCTCTACAAATGTGGTATGGCTGATTATGATCAGTTATCTAGAATTCTCAGGATCTCAGGT
CCTCCTCGCTGATCAGCTTCTGCTCGGAGTTGAGATCCTCTTCGGAAATGAGTTTCTGTTCGCTGTTCAG
GTCCTCCTCGCTAATGAGTTTCTGCTCTAAGGATCTCTTGTACAGCTCGTCCATGCCGTACAGGAACAGG
TGGTGGCGGCCCTCGGAGCGCTCGTACTGTTCCACGATGGTGTAGTCCTCGTTGTGGGAGGTGATGTCCA
GCTTGGTGTCCACGTAGTAGTAGCCGGGCAGTTGCACGGGCTTCTTGGCCATGTAGATGGTCTTGAACTC
CACCAGGTAGCGGCCGCCGTCCTTCAGCTTCAGGGCCTGGTGGATCTCGCCCTTCAGCACGCCGTCGCGG
GGGTACAGGCGCTCGGTGGAGGCCTCCCAGCCCATGGTCTTCTTCTGCATTACGGGGCCGTCGGGGGGGA
AGTTGGTGCCGCGCATCTTCACCTTGTAGATCAGCGTGCCGTCCTGCAGGGAGGAGTCCTGGGTCACGGT
CACCAGACCGCCGTCCTCGAAGTTCATCACGCGCTCCCACTTGAAGCCCTCGGGGAAGGACAGCTTCTTG
TAATCGGGGATGTCGGCGGGGTGCTTCACGTACGCCTTGGAGCCGTACATGAACTGGGGGGACAGGATGT
CCCAGGCGAAGGGCAGGGGGCCGCCCTTGGTCACCTTCAGCTTGGCGGTCTGGGTGCCCTCGTA
