>Addgene plasmid #36885 | pCA-G-intron-T | addgene partial sequence | sequence record 51517 | EGFP-N 5'-CGTCGCCGTCCAGCTCGACCAG-3'
TGGTGGCGGATATCGGATCCCGGGCCCGCGGTATCAAATCAATTCTTTGCCAAAATGATGAGACAGCACA
ATAACCAGCACGTTGCCCAGGAGCTGTAGGAAAAAGAAGAAGGCATGAACATGGTTAGCAGAGGCTCTAG
AGCCGCCGGTCACACGCCAGAAGCCGAACCCCGCCCTGCCCCGTCCCCCCCGAAGGCAGCCGTCCCCCCG
CGGACAGCCCCGAGGCTGGAGAGGGAGAAGGGGACGGCGGCGCGGCGACGCACGAAGGCCCTCCCCGCCC
ATTTCCTTCCTGCCGGCGCCGCACCGCTTCGCCCCGCGCCCGCTAGAGGGGGTGCGGCGGCGCCTCCCAG
ATTTCGGCTCCGCACAGATTTGGGACAAAGGAAGTCCCTGCGCCCTCTCGCACGATTACCATAAAAGGCA
ATGGCTGCGGCTCGCCGCGCCTCGACAGCCGCCGGCGCTCCGGGGGCCGCCGCGCCCCTCCCCCGAGCCC
T
